Addgene plasmid #211329: pBiT3.1-C_WDR38:1-314
Purpose: Mammalian expression of full-length human WDR38. C-terminal HiBiT tag.
Depositing lab: Cheryl Arrowsmith. Depositing organization: University of Toronto. Publication: A Target Class Ligandability Evaluation of WD40 Repeat-Containing Proteins. Ackloo S, Li F, Szewczyk M, Seitova A, Loppnau P, Zeng H, Xu J, Ahmad S, Arnautova YA, Baghaie AJ, Beldar S, Bolotokova A, Centrella PA, Chau I, Clark MA, Cuozzo JW, Dehghani-Tafti S, Disch JS, Dong A, Dumas A, Feng JA, Ghiabi P, Gibson E, Gilmer J, Goldman B, Green SR, Guie MA, Guilinger JP, Harms N, Herasymenko O, Houliston S, Hutchinson A, Kearnes S, Keefe AD, Kimani SW, Kramer T, Kutera M, Kwak HA, Lento C, Li Y, Liu J, Loup J, Machado RAC, Mulhern CJ, Perveen S, Righetto GL, Riley P, Shrestha S, Sigel EA, Silva M, Sintchak MD, Slakman BL, Taylor RD, Thompson J, Torng W, Underkoffler C, von Rechenberg M, Walsh RT, Watson I, Wilson DJ, Wolf E, Yadav M, Yazdi AK, Zhang J, Zhang Y, Santhakumar V, Edwards AM, Barsyte-Lovejoy D, Schapira M, Brown PJ, Halabelian L, Arrowsmith CH. J Med Chem. 2025 Jan 23;68(2):1092-1112. doi: 10.1021/acs.jmedchem.4c02010. Epub 2024 Nov 4. PubMed 39495097.
Backbone
  Vector backbone: pBiT3.1-C
  Backbone manufacturer: Promega
  Vector type: Mammalian Expression
  Selectable markers: Neomycin (select with G418)
Growth in bacteria
  Bacterial resistance: Kanamycin, 50 μg/mL
  Growth temperature: 37°C
  Growth strain: DH5alpha
  Copy number: High Copy
Gene/Insert
  Gene/Insert name: WDR38:M1-T314
  Species: H. sapiens (human)
  Insert size (bp): 942
  Mutation: wild type
  Entrez Gene: WDR38
  Promoter: CMV
  Tag / fusion protein: GSSGGSSGVSGWRLFKKIS (C terminal on insert)
  Cloning method: Ligation Independent Cloning
  Sequencing primers: 5′ T7; 3′ TTGCTCAGCGGTGGCAGCAG
Resource information
  A portion of this plasmid was derived from a plasmid made by: Integrated DNA Technologies (Synthetic dsDNA)
Terms and licenses: Academic/Nonprofit Terms; Industry Terms: Not Available to Industry
Depositor comments: 5' Cloning Site: EcoR1 (not destroyed), 3' Cloning Site: Xho1 (not destroyed).
How to cite: pBiT3.1-C_WDR38:1-314 was a gift from Cheryl Arrowsmith (Addgene plasmid # 211329 ; http://n2t.net/addgene:211329 ; RRID:Addgene_211329)
