[The description below was written by a language model from this plasmid's Addgene catalogue record and pLannotate feature annotations shown in this document.]
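Description:
pBiT3.1-C_WDR38:1-314 is a mammalian expression plasmid built on Promega's pBiT3.1-C backbone and carrying wild-type, full-length human WDR38 (residues M1 to T314, a 942 bp insert derived from synthetic double-stranded DNA). The coding sequence was introduced by ligation-independent cloning between EcoRI and XhoI sites, both of which were retained. It is fused at its C terminus to a short glycine/serine linker followed by the HiBiT peptide. HiBiT is the small 11-residue fragment of split NanoLuc luciferase; it binds the complementary LgBiT fragment with high affinity to reconstitute luminescence, so the abundance of the tagged protein can be measured in cells or lysates.

Expression is driven by the CMV immediate-early enhancer and promoter, followed by a chimeric β-globin/immunoglobulin intron that improves transcript processing, and is terminated by an SV40 polyadenylation signal. A T7 promoter sits just upstream of the open reading frame and serves as the 5′ sequencing primer site. In bacteria the plasmid is maintained at high copy from a ColE1/pUC-type origin, with kanamycin selection from a neo (nptII) gene under the bacterial EM7 promoter.

The catalogue lists neomycin/G418 as the mammalian selectable marker. The annotated sequence, however, also shows a blasticidin S deaminase cassette with an SV40 early promoter and a synthetic poly(A) signal, and no mammalian promoter is annotated directly upstream of neo, so the usable mammalian marker should be confirmed. A single loxP site lies next to the EM7-neo unit; the record does not explain its purpose. The small "SET1" hit downstream of the insert is probably an annotation artefact.

The plasmid comes from a study of the ligandability of WD40 repeat proteins, which is consistent with using HiBiT-tagged WDR38 in luminescence-based cellular assays of protein level or ligand engagement.
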