Features (pLannotate 1.2.2; 17 found; start..end, strand, type, name):
     24..105     -  polyA_signal   SV40 poly(A) signal: SV40 polyadenylation signal
    128..211     -  CDS            large T antigen (fragment): large T antigen from SV40 (simian virus 40)
    276..641     +  enhancer       CMV enhancer: human cytomegalovirus immediate early enhancer
    643..842     +  promoter       CMV promoter: human cytomegalovirus (CMV) immediate early promoter
    981..1113    +  intron         chimeric intron: chimera between introns from human β-globin and immunoglobulin heavy chain genes
   1157..1175    +  promoter       T7 promoter: promoter for bacteriophage T7 RNA polymerase
   1243..2184    +  CDS            WDR38: WDR38_HUMAN - Experimental evidence at transcript level: Swiss-Prot protein existence level 2. From Homo sapiens (Human).
   2280..2307    +  CDS            SET1 (fragment): solubility-enhancement tag derived from T7 phage gene 10B
   2333..2454    -  polyA_signal   SV40 poly(A) signal: SV40 polyadenylation signal
   2477..2545    -  CDS            large T antigen (fragment): large T antigen from SV40 (simian virus 40)
   2569..2602    +  protein_bind   loxP: Cre-mediated recombination occurs in the 8-bp core sequence (GCATACAT). Cre recombinase
   2612..2659    +  promoter       EM7 promoter: synthetic bacterial promoter&nbsp
   2691..3482    +  CDS            neo: KKA2_KLEPN - Also known as kan, nptII. Experimental evidence at protein level: Swiss-Prot protein existence level 1. Resistance to kanamycin, neomycin, paromomycin, ribostamycin, butirosin and gentamicin B. From Klebsiella pneumoniae.
   3643..4231    -  rep_origin     ori: high-copy-number ColE1/pMB1/pBR322/pUC origin of replication
   4357..4405    -  polyA_signal   poly(A) signal: synthetic polyadenylation signal
   4429..4827    -  CDS            BSD: blasticidin S deaminase; Aspergillus terreus BSD; confers resistance to blasticidin
   4858..5215    -  promoter       SV40 promoter: SV40 enhancer and early promoter
>Addgene plasmid #211329 | pBiT3.1-C_WDR38:1-314 | addgene full sequence | sequence record 423474 | Addgene NGS Result
AAGACGCGTTAATTAAGACGTCGGCAGTGAAAAAAATGCTTTATTTGTGAAATTTGTGATGCTATTGCTT
TATTTGTAACCATTATAAGCTGCAATAAACAAGTTAACAACAACAATTGCATTCATTTTATGTTTCAGGT
TCAGGGGGAGGTGTGGGAGGTTTTTTAAAGCAAGTAAAACCTCTACAAATGTGGTATGGCTGATTATGAT
CCGCGGCCGCAATACGTCGACGTTATCAGCTGACTTCGTACGAGAGCCTAGGATTATGGCGCGCCACTAG
TTATTAATAGTAATCAATTACGGGGTCATTAGTTCATAGCCCATATATGGAGTTCCGCGTTACATAACTT
ACGGTAAATGGCCCGCCTGGCTGACCGCCCAACGACCCCCGCCCATTGACGTCAATAATGACGTATGTTC
CCATAGTAACGCCAATAGGGACTTTCCATTGACGTCAATGGGTGGAGTATTTACGGTAAACTGCCCACTT
GGCAGTACATCAAGTGTATCATATGCCAAGTCCGCCCCCTATTGACGTCAATGACGGTAAATGGCCCGCC
TGGCATTATGCCCAGTACATGACCTTACGGGACTTTCCTACTTGGCAGTACATCTACGTATTAGTCATCG
CTATTACCATGGTGATGCGGTTTTGGCAGTACACCAATGGGCGTGGATAGCGGTTTGACTCACGGGGATT
TCCAAGTCTCCACCCCATTGACGTCAATGGGAGTTTGTTTTGGCACCAAAATCAACGGGACTTTCCAAAA
TGTCGTAATAACCCCGCCCCGTTGACGCAAATGGGCGGTAGGCGTGTACGGTGGGAGGTCTATATAAGCA
GAGCTGGTTTAGTGAACCGTCAGATCACTAGAATCTTTATTGCGGTAGTTTATCACAGTTAAATTGCTAA
CGCAGTCAGTGCTTCTGACACAACAGTCTCGAACTTAAGCTGCAGAAGTTGGTCGTGAGGCACTGGGCAG
GTAAGTATCAAGGTTACAAGACAGGTTTAAGGAGACCAATAGAAACTGGGCTTGTCGAGACAGAGAAGAC
TCTTGCGTTTCTGATAGGCACCTATTGGTCTTACTGACATCCACTTTGCCTTTCTCTCCACAGGTGTCCA
CTCCCAGTTCAATTACAGCTCTTAAGGCTAGAGTATTAATACGACTCACTATAGGGGCGATCGCAACAAG
CTTCGGGAAGATCTGGAGCTAGCGGCGGGGGATCCGGTGGGAATTCGACACCATGAATTCAGGTGTTCCC
GCCACCCTTGCTGTACGAAGAGTGAAATTTTTCGGTCAGCATGGAGGAGAAGTCAATAGCTCCGCGTTTT
CCCCGGACGGTCAAATGCTGCTGACTGGCTCAGAAGACGGTTGCGTTTACGGATGGGAAACGCGATCAGG
ACAACTTCTTTGGCGGCTGGGAGGTCACACAGGGCCTGTTAAATTTTGTAGGTTTTCTCCAGATGGTCAC
CTCTTTGCATCTGCGAGTTGCGATTGCACAGTAAGGTTGTGGGACGTTGCTCGCGCGAAATGTCTCCGCG
TGCTCAAAGGGCACCAGAGGAGTGTAGAAACTGTTAGCTTTTCACCAGATAGTCGCCAGCTGGCATCTGG
TGGCTGGGATAAGAGAGTTATGCTGTGGGACGTTCAGAGCGGACAGATGCTCCGGCTGCTCGTGGGCCAC
CGCGATAGTATACAATCCAGCGATTTCTCACCGACAGTCAATTGCCTTGCCACTGGATCCTGGGACTCTA
CTGTTCATATTTGGGATTTGAGGATGGTGACTCCCGCTGTGTCACATCAAGCCTTGGAGGGACACAGTGC
AAATATCTCATGTCTTTGTTATTCTGCATCCGGACTCCTTGCGTCCGGCTCATGGGACAAGACGATTCAT
ATATGGAAACCTACCACAAGTAGTCTCCTTATCCAATTGAAAGGGCACGTAACATGGGTTAAGTCAATTG
CATTCAGTCCTGATGAACTGTGGTTGGCTTCAGCCGGGTATTCCCGGATGGTTAAGGTGTGGGATTGCAA
TACAGGTAAGTGCTTGGAAACGCTCAAAGGTGTCCTCGACGTAGCTCACACATGCGCTTTCACGCCGGAC
GGGAAAATACTTGTAAGTGGGGCGGCGGATCAGACCCGCCGACAAATAAGTCGGACAAGCAAATCTCCCA
GAGACCCTCAGACTGGCTCGAGCGGTGGGAGCTCCGGTGTGAGCGGCTGGCGGCTGTTCAAGAAGATTAG
CTAAGTTTAAACGGCCGCGACTCTAGACTGCAGGCATGCAAGCTGATTTGGCTGCTGCCACCGCTGAGCA
AGGCCGCTTCGAGCAGACATGATAAGATACATTGATGAGTTTGGACAAACCACAACTAGAATGCAGTGAA
AAAAATGCTTTATTTGTGAAATTTGTGATGCTATTGCTTTATTTGTAACCATTATAAGCTGCAATAAACA
AGTTAACAACAACAATTGCATTCATTTTATGTTTCAGGTTCAGGGGGAGATGTGGGAGGTTTTTTTAAGC
AAGTAAAACCTCTACAAATGTGGTAAAATCTTAATTAAGACTTCTAATATAACTTCGTATAGCATACATT
ATACGAAGTTATGGTTCCACTGTTGACAATTAATCATCGGCATAGTATATCGGCATAGTATAATACGACA
AGGTGAGGAACTAAACCCAGGAGGCAGATCATGATTGAACAAGATGGATTGCACGCAGGTTCTCCGGCCG
CTTGGGTGGAGAGGCTATTCGGCTATGACTGGGCACAACAGACAATCGGCTGCTCTGATGCCGCCGTGTT
CCGGCTGTCAGCGCAGGGGCGCCCGGTTCTTTTTGTCAAGACCGACCTGTCCGGTGCCCTGAATGAACTG
CAGGACGAGGCAGCGCGGCTATCGTGGCTGGCCACGACGGGCGTTCCTTGCGCAGCTGTGCTCGACGTTG
TCACTGAAGCGGGAAGGGACTGGCTGCTATTGGGCGAAGTGCCGGGGCAGGATCTCCTGTCATCTCACCT
TGCTCCTGCCGAGAAAGTATCCATCATGGCTGATGCAATGCGGCGGCTGCATACGCTTGATCCGGCTACC
TGCCCATTCGACCACCAAGCGAAACATCGCATCGAGCGAGCACGTACTCGGATGGAAGCCGGTCTTGTCG
ATCAGGATGATCTGGACGAAGAGCATCAGGGGCTCGCGCCAGCCGAACTGTTCGCCAGGCTCAAGGCGCG
CATGCCCGACGGCGAGGATCTCGTCGTGACCCATGGCGATGCCTGCTTGCCGAATATCATGGTGGAAAAT
GGCCGCTTTTCTGGATTCATCGACTGTGGCCGGCTGGGTGTGGCGGACCGCTATCAGGACATAGCGTTGG
CTACCCGTGATATTGCTGAAGAGCTTGGCGGCGAATGGGCTGACCGCTTCCTCGTGCTTTACGGTATCGC
CGCTCCCGATTCGCAGCGCATCGCCTTCTATCGCCTTCTTGACGAGTTCTTCTGATTCGAAATGACCGAC
CAAGCGACGCCCAACCGGTATCAGCTCACTCAAAGGCGGTAATACGGTTATCCACAGAATCAGGGGATAA
CGCAGGAAAGAACATGTGAGCAAAAGGCCAGCAAAAGGCCAGGAACCGTAAAAAGGCCGCGTTGCTGGCG
TTTTTCCATAGGCTCCGCCCCCCTGACGAGCATCACAAAAATCGACGCTCAAGTCAGAGGTGGCGAAACC
CGACAGGACTATAAAGATACCAGGCGTTTCCCCCTGGAAGCTCCCTCGTGCGCTCTCCTGTTCCGACCCT
GCCGCTTACCGGATACCTGTCCGCCTTTCTCCCTTCGGGAAGCGTGGCGCTTTCTCATAGCTCACGCTGT
AGGTATCTCAGTTCGGTGTAGGTCGTTCGCTCCAAGCTGGGCTGTGTGCACGAACCCCCCGTTCAGCCCG
ACCGCTGCGCCTTATCCGGTAACTATCGTCTTGAGTCCAACCCGGTAAGACACGACTTATCGCCACTGGC
AGCAGCCACTGGTAACAGGATTAGCAGAGCGAGGTATGTAGGCGGTGCTACAGAGTTCTTGAAGTGGTGG
CCTAACTACGGCTACACTAGAAGGACAGTATTTGGTATCTGCGCTCTGCTGAAGCCAGTTACCTTCGGAA
AAAGAGTTGGTAGCTCTTGATCCGGCAAACAAACCACCGCTGGTAGCGGTGGTTTTTTTGTTTGCAAGCA
GCAGATTACGCGCAGAAAAAAAGGATTTCAAGAAGATCCTTTGATCTTTTCTACGGGGTCTGACGCTCAG
TGGAACGAAAACTCACGTTAAGGGATTTTGGTCATGAGATTATCAAAAAGGATCTTCACCTAGATCCTTT
TATAGTCCGGAATCGTCACACAAAAAACCAACACACAGATGTAATGAAAATAAAGATATTTTATTGCGGC
CATCGTGATGGCTAGAGTTTAGCCCTCCCACACATAACCAGAGGGCAGCAATTCACGAATCCCAACTGCC
GTCGGCTGTCCATCACTGTCCTTCACTATGGCTTTGATCCCAGGATGCAGATCGAGAAGCACCTGTCGGC
ACCGTCCGCAGGGGCTCAAGATGCCCCTGTTCTCATTTCCGATCGCGACGATACAAGTCAGGTTGCCAGC
TGCCGCAGCAGCAGCAGTGCCCAGCACCACGAGTTCTGCACAAGGTCCCCCAGTAAAATGATATACATTG
ACACCAGTGAAGATGCGGCCGTCGCTAGAGAGAGCTGCGCTGGCGACGCTGTAGTCTTCAGAGATGGGGA
TGCTGTTGATTGTAGCCGTTGCTCTTTCAATGAGGGTGGATTCTTCTTGAGACAAAGGCTTGGCCATGGT
GGCGCTAGTGTCAGAAGAATCGAGCTTTTTGCAAAAGCCTAGGCCTCCAAAAAAGCCTCCTCACTACTTC
TGGAATAGCTCAGAGGCCGAGGCGGCCTCGGCCTCTGCATAAATAAAAAAAATTAGTCAGCCATGGGGCG
GAGAATGGGCGGAACTGGGCGGAGTTAGGGGCGGGATGGGCGGAGTTAGGGGCGGGACTATGGTTGCTGA
CTAATTGAGATGCATGCTTTGCATACTTCTGCCTGCTGGGGAGCCTGGGGACTTTCCACACCTGGTTGCT
GACTAATTGAGATGCATGCTTTGCATACTTCTGCCTGCTGGGGAGCCTGGGGACTTTCCACACCCTAACT
GACACACATTCCACAGCTGGTTCTTTCCGCCTCAGAAGGTACCTAACCAAGTTCCTCTTTCAGAGGTTAT
TTCAGGCCATGGTGCTGCGC
