>Addgene plasmid #211329 | pBiT3.1-C_WDR38:1-314 | depositor partial sequence | sequence record 412136 | Insert sequence
ATGAATTCAGGTGTTCCCGCCACCCTTGCTGTACGAAGAGTGAAATTTTTCGGTCAGCATGGAGGAGAAG
TCAATAGCTCCGCGTTTTCCCCGGACGGTCAAATGCTGCTGACTGGCTCAGAAGACGGTTGCGTTTACGG
ATGGGAAACGCGATCAGGACAACTTCTTTGGCGGCTGGGAGGTCACACAGGGCCTGTTAAATTTTGTAGG
TTTTCTCCAGATGGTCACCTCTTTGCATCTGCGAGTTGCGATTGCACAGTAAGGTTGTGGGACGTTGCTC
GCGCGAAATGTCTCCGCGTGCTCAAAGGGCACCAGAGGAGTGTAGAAACTGTTAGCTTTTCACCAGATAG
TCGCCAGCTGGCATCTGGTGGCTGGGATAAGAGAGTTATGCTGTGGGACGTTCAGAGCGGACAGATGCTC
CGGCTGCTCGTGGGCCACCGCGATAGTATACAATCCAGCGATTTCTCACCGACAGTCAATTGCCTTGCCA
CTGGATCCTGGGACTCTACTGTTCATATTTGGGATTTGAGGATGGTGACTCCCGCTGTGTCACATCAAGC
CTTGGAGGGACACAGTGCAAATATCTCATGTCTTTGTTATTCTGCATCCGGACTCCTTGCGTCCGGCTCA
TGGGACAAGACGATTCATATATGGAAACCTACCACAAGTAGTCTCCTTATCCAATTGAAAGGGCACGTAA
CATGGGTTAAGTCAATTGCATTCAGTCCTGATGAACTGTGGTTGGCTTCAGCCGGGTATTCCCGGATGGT
TAAGGTGTGGGATTGCAATACAGGTAAGTGCTTGGAAACGCTCAAAGGTGTCCTCGACGTAGCTCACACA
TGCGCTTTCACGCCGGACGGGAAAATACTTGTAAGTGGGGCGGCGGATCAGACCCGCCGACAAATAAGTC
GGACAAGCAAATCTCCCAGAGACCCTCAGACT
